Addgene plasmid #74080: BAS285 C terminal mKO2 hygBR
Purpose: S.pombe recoded mKO2 in universal C-terminal tagging plasmid, hygB resistance.
Depositing lab: Bassem Al-Sady. Depositing organization: University of California, San Francisco (UCSF). Publication: Sensitive and Quantitative Three-Color Protein Imaging in Fission Yeast Using Spectrally Diverse, Recoded Fluorescent Proteins with Experimentally-Characterized In Vivo Maturation Kinetics. Al-Sady B, Greenstein RA, El-Samad HJ, Braun S, Madhani HD. PLoS One. 2016 Aug 1;11(8):e0159292. doi: 10.1371/journal.pone.0159292. eCollection 2016. PONE-D-16-08423 PubMed 27479698.
Backbone
  Vector backbone: pRS316
  Backbone size w/o insert (bp): 4890
  Selectable markers: Hygromycin
Growth in bacteria
  Bacterial resistance: Ampicillin, 100 μg/mL
  Growth temperature: 37°C
  Growth strain: DH5alpha
  Copy number: High Copy
Gene/Insert
  Gene/Insert name: mKO2
  Species: S. pombe (fission yeast)
Terms and licenses: Academic/Nonprofit Terms; Industry Terms: Not Available to Industry
How to cite: BAS285 C terminal mKO2 hygBR was a gift from Bassem Al-Sady (Addgene plasmid # 74080 ; http://n2t.net/addgene:74080 ; RRID:Addgene_74080)
