[The description below was written by a language model from this plasmid's Addgene catalogue record.]
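Description:
BAS285 C terminal mKO2 hygBR is a template plasmid for C-terminal fluorescent tagging of proteins in the fission yeast Schizosaccharomyces pombe. It is built on the pRS316 backbone, a yeast–E. coli shuttle vector, and is maintained in E. coli as a high-copy plasmid under ampicillin selection. For selection in yeast it carries a hygromycin B resistance marker, which allows transformants to be recovered by drug resistance rather than by complementation of an auxotrophy.

The payload is the coding sequence for mKO2, a monomeric orange fluorescent protein (monomeric Kusabira Orange 2), recoded to match S. pombe codon usage so that it is expressed efficiently in this host. The record calls it a "universal" C-terminal tagging plasmid. This suggests that the mKO2 sequence and the hygromycin marker form a module that can be transferred to the 3' end of a chosen open reading frame, producing an in-frame fusion expressed from the gene's own locus. However, the record does not specify the flanking sequences, any linker, the terminator following mKO2, or the promoter and terminator driving the hygromycin resistance gene, and no feature table is available to confirm the layout.

The plasmid belongs to a set of spectrally distinct, recoded fluorescent proteins developed for sensitive, quantitative three-colour protein imaging in fission yeast. mKO2 provides the orange channel, and the set's in vivo maturation kinetics were experimentally characterised. Typical uses would be measuring the abundance or localisation of endogenous proteins in live cells, alone or in combination with the other colours in the series.
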