>Addgene plasmid #74080 | BAS285 C terminal mKO2 hygBR | depositor partial sequence | sequence record 138276 | as in Figure
GGTGCTGGATCTGGTTCATTAATTAACATGGTTTCTGTTATTAAGCCTGAAATGAAGATGCGTTACTATA
TGGATGGTTCTGTTAATGGTCATGAATTTACTATTGAAGGTGAAGGTACTGGTCGTCCTTATGAAGGTCA
TCAAGAAATGACTCTTCGTGTTACTATGGCTGAAGGTGGTCCTATGCCTTTTGCTTTTGATCTTGTTTCT
CATGTTTTTTGCTATGGTCATCGTGTTTTTACTAAGTATCCTGAAGAAATTCCTGATTACTTTAAGCAAG
CTTTTCCTGAAGGTCTTTCTTGGGAACGTTCTCTTGAATTTGAAGATGGTGGTTCTGCTTCTGTTTCTGC
TCATATTTCTCTTCGTGGTAATACTTTTTACCATAAGTCTAAGTTTACTGGTGTTAATTTTCCTGCTGAT
GGTCCTATTATGCAAAATCAATCTGTTGATTGGGAACCTTCTACTGAAAAGATTACTGCTTCTGATGGTG
TTCTTAAGGGTGATGTTACAATGTACCTTAAGTTAGAAGGTGGTGGTAACCATAAGTGCCAAATGAAGAC
TACTTACAAGGCTGCTAAAGAAATTCTTGAAATGCCTGGTGATCATTACATTGGACATCGTCTTGTTCGT
AAGACTGAAGGTAACATTACTGAACAAGTTGAAGATGCTGTTGCTCATTATTCTTAAAAAAAGACTAATG
TAAAATTTTTTTGGTTGGTTATTGAAAAAGTCGATGCCTTGTTTGCGTTTGTTTTCCTAGGCGTTTTATG
TCAGAAGGCATTTAGAATTAGTATACAAGTACTCTTTGGTAAAATTTTATGTAGCGACTAAAATATTAAC
TATTATAGATAAACACCTTGGGAATAAAAAGTAATTTGCTATAGTAATTTATTAAACATGCTCCTACAAC
ATTACCACAATCTTTTCTCTTGGATTGACATTGAATAAGAAAAGAGTGAATTTTTTTAGACTTGTAATGA
TAACTATGTACAAAGCCAATGAAAGATGTATGTAGATGAATGTAAAATACCATGTAGACAAACAAGATAA
AACTTGGTTATAAACATTGGTGTTGGAACAGAATAAATTAGATGTCAAAAAGTTTCGTCAATATCACGGC
GCGCCAGATCTGTTTAGCTTGCCTCGTCCCCGCCGGGTCACCCGGCCAGCGACATGGAGGCCCAGAATAC
CCTCCTTGACAGTCTTGACGTGCGCAGCTCAGGGGCATGATGTGACTGTCGCCCGTACATTTAGCCCATA
CATCCCCATGTATAATCATTTGCATCCATACATTTTGATGGCCGCACGGCGCGAAGCAAAAATTACGGCT
CCTCGCTGCAGACCTGCGAGCAGGGAAACGCTCCCCTCACAGACGCGTTGAATTGTCCCCACGCCGCGCC
CCTGTAGAGAAATATAAAAGGTTAGGATTTGCCACTGAGGTTCTTCTTTCATATACTTCCTTTTAAAATC
TTGCTAGGATACAGTTCTCACATCACATCCGAACATAAACAACCATGGGTAAAAAGCCTGAACTCACCGC
GACGTCTGTCGAGAAGTTTCTGATCGAAAAGTTCGACAGCGTCTCCGACCTGATGCAGCTCTCGGAGGGC
GAAGAATCTCGTGCTTTCAGCTTCGATGTAGGAGGGCGTGGATATGTCCTGCGGGTAAATAGCTGCGCCG
ATGGTTTCTACAAAGATCGTTATGTTTATCGGCACTTTGCATCGGCCGCGCTCCCGATTCCGGAAGTGCT
TGACATTGGGGAATTCAGCGAGAGCCTGACCTATTGCATCTCCCGCCGTGCACAGGGTGTCACGTTGCAA
GACCTGCCTGAAACCGAACTGCCCGCTGTTCTGCAGCCGGTCGCGGAGGCCATGGATGCGATCGCTGCGG
CCGATCTTAGCCAGACGAGCGGGTTCGGCCCATTCGGACCGCAAGGAATCGGTCAATACACTACATGGCG
TGATTTCATATGCGCGATTGCTGATCCCCATGTGTATCACTGGCAAACTGTGATGGACGACACCGTCAGT
GCGTCCGTCGCGCAGGCTCTCGATGAGCTGATGCTTTGGGCCGAGGACTGCCCCGAAGTCCGGCACCTCG
TGCACGCGGATTTCGGCTCCAACAATGTCCTGACGGACAATGGCCGCATAACAGCGGTCATTGACTGGAG
CGAGGCGATGTTCGGGGATTCCCAATACGAGGTCGCCAACATCTTCTTCTGGAGGCCGTGGTTGGCTTGT
ATGGAGCAGCAGACGCGCTACTTCGAGCGGAGGCATCCGGAGCTTGCAGGATCGCCGCGGCTCCGGGCGT
ATATGCTCCGCATTGGTCTTGACCAACTCTATCAGAGCTTGGTTGACGGCAATTTCGATGATGCAGCTTG
GGCGCAGGGTCGATGCGACGCAATCGTCCGATCCGGAGCCGGGACTGTCGGGCGTACACAAATCGCCCGC
AGAAGCGCGGCCGTCTGGACCGATGGCTGTGTAGAAGTACTCGCCGATAGTGGAAACCGACGCCCCAGCA
CTCGTCCGAGGGCAAAGGAATAATCAGTACTGACAATAAAAAGATTCTTGTTTTCAAGAACTTGTCATTT
GTATAGTTTTTTTATATTGTAGTTGTTCTATTTTAATCAAATGTTAGCGTGATTTATATTTTTTTTCGCC
TCGACATCATCTGCCCAGATGCGAAGTTAAGTGCGCAGAAAGTAATATCATGCGTCAATCGTATGTGAAT
GCTGGTCGCTATACTGCTGTCGATTCGATACTAACGCCGCCATCCA
