>Addgene plasmid #74080 | BAS285 C terminal mKO2 hygBR | addgene partial sequence | sequence record 140782 | M13pUC-Fwd 5'-CCCAGTCACGACGTTGTAAAACG-3'
TAATACGACTCACTATAGGGCGAATTGGAGCTCCACCGCGGTGGCGGCCGCTCTAGAGGTGCTGGATCTG
GTTCATTAATTAACATGGTTTCTGTTATTAAGCCTGAAATGAAGATGCGTTACTATATGGATGGTTCTGT
TAATGGTCATGAATTTACTATTGAAGGTGAAGGTACTGGTCGTCCTTATGAAGGTCATCAAGAAATGACT
CTTCGTGTTACTATGGCTGAAGGTGGTCCTATGCCTTTTGCTTTTGATCTTGTTTCTCATGTTTTTTGCT
ATGGTCATCGTGTTTTTACTAAGTATCCTGAAGAAATTCCTGATTACTTTAAGCAAGCTTTTCCTGAAGG
TCTTTCTTGGGAACGTTCTCTTGAATTTGAAGATGGTGGTTCTGCTTCTGTTTCTGCTCATATTTCTCTT
CGTGGTAATACTTTTTACCATAAGTCTAAGTTTACTGGTGTTAATTTTCCTGCTGATGGTCCTATTATGC
AAAATCAATCTGTTGATTGGGAACCTTCTACTGAAAAGATTACTGCTTCTGATGGTGTTCTTAAGGGTGA
TGTTACAATGTACCTTAAGTTAGAAGGTGGTGGTAACCATAAGTGCCAAATGAAGACTACTTACAAGGCT
GCTAAAGAAATTCTTGAAATGCCTGGTGATCATTACATTGGACATCGTCTTGTTCGTAAGACTGAAGGTA
ACATTACTGAACAAGTTGAAGATGCTGTTGCTCATTATTCTTAAAAAAAGACTAATGTAAAATTTTTTTG
GTTGGTTATTGAAAAAGTCGATGCCTTGTTTGCGTTTGTTTTCCTAGGCGTTTTATGTCAGAAGGCATTT
AGAATTAGTATACAAGTACTCTTTGGTAAAATTTTATGTAGCGACTAAAATATTAACTATTATAGATAAA
CACCTTGGGAATAAAAAGTAATTTGCTATAGTAATTTATTAAACATGCTCCTACAACATTACCACAATCT
TTTCTCTTGGATTGACATTGAATAAGAAAA
