>Addgene plasmid #74080 | BAS285 C terminal mKO2 hygBR | addgene partial sequence | sequence record 140783 | M13pUC-Rev 5'-AGCGGATAACAATTTCACACAGG-3'
CATGATTACGCCAAGCTCGAAATTAACCCTCACTAAAGGGAACAAAAGCTGGTACCGGGCCCCCCCTCGA
GGTCGACGGTATCGATAAGCTTGATATGTTTAAACCAGTATAGCGACCAGCATTCACATACGATTGACGC
ATGATATTACTTTCTGCGCACTTAACTTCGCATCTGGGCAGATGATGTCGAGGCGAAAAAAAATATAAAT
CACGCTAACATTTGATTAAAATAGAACAACTACAATATAAAAAAACTATACAAATGACAAGTTCTTGAAA
ACAAGAATCTTTTTATTGTCAGTACTGATTATTCCTTTGCCCTCGGACGAGTGCTGGGGCGTCGGTTTCC
ACTATCGGCGAGTACTTCTACACAGCCATCGGTCCAGACGGCCGCGCTTCTGCGGGCGATTTGTGTACGC
CCGACAGTCCCGGCTCCGGATCGGACGATTGCGTCGCATCGACCCTGCGCCCAAGCTGCATCATCGAAAT
TGCCGTCAACCAAGCTCTGATAGAGTTGGTCAAGACCAATGCGGAGCATATACGCCCGGAGCCGCGGCGA
TCCTGCAAGCTCCGGATGCCTCCGCTCGAAGTAGCGCGTCTGCTGCTCCATACAAGCCAACCACGGCCTC
CAGAAGAAGATGTTGGCGACCTCGTATTGGGAATCCCCGAACATCGCCTCGCTCCAGTCAATGACCGCTG
TTATGCGGCCATTGTCCGTCAGGACATTGTTGGAGCCGAAATCCGCGTGCACGAGGTGCCGGACTTCGGG
GCAGTCCTCGGCCCAAAGCATCAGCTCATCGAGAGCCTGCGCGACGGACGCACTGACGGTGTCGTCCATC
ACAGTTTGCCAGTGATACACATGGGGATCAGCAATCGCGCATATGAAATCACGCCATGTAGTGTATTGAC
CGATTCCTTGCGGTCCGAATGGGCCGAACCCGCTCGTCTGGCTAAGATCGGCCGCAGCGATCGCATCCAT
GGCCTCCGCGACCGGCTGCAGAACAGCGGGCAGTTCGGTTTCAGGCAGGTCTTGCAACGTGACACCCTGT
GCACGGCGGGAGATGCAATAGGT
