>Addgene plasmid #74080 | BAS285 C terminal mKO2 hygBR | addgene partial sequence | sequence record 140784 | pRSII-F1 5'-CGGCATCAGAGCAGATTGTAC-3'
TTCAATTCATCATTTTTTTTTTATTCTTTTTTTTGATTTCGGTTTCCTTGAAATTTTTTTGATTCGGTAA
TCTCCGAACAGAAGGAAGAACGAAGGAAGGAGCACAGACTTAGATTGGTATATATACGCATATGTAGTGT
TGAAGAAACATGAAATTGCCCAGTATTCTTAACCCAACTGCACAGAACAAAAACCTGCAGGAAACGAAGA
TAAATCATGTCGAAAGCTACATATAAGGAACGTGCTGCTACTCATCCTAGTCCTGTTGCTGCCAAGCTAT
TTAATATCATGCACGAAAAGCAAACAAACTTGTGTGCTTCATTGGATGTTCGTACCACCAAGGAATTACT
GGAGTTAGTTGAAGCATTAGGTCCCAAAATTTGTTTACTAAAAACACATGTGGATATCTTGACTGATTTT
TCCATGGAGGGCACAGTTAAGCCGCTAAAGGCATTATCCGCCAAGTACAATTTTTTACTCTTCGAAGACA
GAAAATTTGCTGACATTGGTAATACAGTCAAATTGCAGTACTCTGCGGGTGTATACAGAATAGCAGAATG
GGCAGACATTACGAATGCACACGGTGTGGTGGGCCCAGGTATTGTTAGCGGTTTGAAGCAGGCGGCAGAA
GAAGTAACAAAGGAACCTAGAGGCCTTTTGATGTTAGCAGAATTGTCATGCAAGGGCTCCCTATCTACTG
GAGAATATACTAAGGGTACTGTTGACATTGCGAAGAGCGACAAAGATTTTGTTATCGGCTTTATTGCTCA
AAGAGACATGGGTGGAAGAGATGAAGGTTACGATTGGTTGATTATGACACCCGGTGTGGGTTTAGATGAC
AAGGGAGACGCATTGGGTCAACAGTATAGAACCGTGGATGATGTGGTCTCTACAGGATCTGACATTATTA
TTGTTGGAAGAGGACTATTTGCAAAGGGAAGGGATGCTAAGGTAGAGGGTGAACGTTACAGAAAAGCAGG
CTGGGAAGCATATTTGAGAAGATGCGGCCAGCAAAACTAAAAA
