>Addgene plasmid #74080 | BAS285 C terminal mKO2 hygBR | addgene partial sequence | sequence record 140785 | pGEX3 5'-CCGGGAGCTGCATGTGTCAGAGG-3'
AAACGCGCGAGACGAAAGGGCCTCGTGATACGCCTATTTTTATAGGTTAATGTCATGATAATAATGGTTT
CTTAGACGGATCGCTTGCCTGTAACTTACACGCGCCTCGTATCTTTTAATGATGGAATAATTTGGGAATT
TACTCTGTGTTTATTTATTTTTATGTTTTGTATTTGGATTTTAGAAAGTAAATAAAGAAGGTAGAAGAGT
TACGGAATGAAGAAAAAAAAATAAACAAAGGTTTAAAAAATTTCAACAAAAAGCGTACTTTACATATATA
TTTATTAGACAAGAAAAGCAGATTAAATAGATATACATTCGATTAACGATAAGTAAAATGTAAAATCACA
GGATTTTCGTGTGTGGTCTTCTACACAGACAAGATGAAACAATTCGGCATTAATACCTGAGAGCAGGAAG
AGCAAGATAAAAGGTAGTATTTGTTGGCGATCCCCCTAGAGTCTTTTACATCTTCGGAAAACAAAAACTA
TTTTTTCTTTAATTTCTTTTTTTACTTTCTATTTTTAATTTATATATTTATATTAAAAAATTTAAATTAT
AATTATTTTTATAGCACGTGATGAAAAGGACCCAGGTGGCACTTTTCGGGGAAATGTGCGCGGAACCCCT
ATTTGTTTATTTTTCTAAATACATTCAAATATGTATCCGCTCATGAGACAATAACCCTGATAAATGCTTC
AATAATATTGAAAAAGGAAGAGTATGAGTATTCAACATTTCCGTGTCGCCCTTATTCCCTTTTTTGCGGC
ATTTTGCCTTCCTGTTTTTGCTCACCCAGAAACGCTGGTGAAAGTAAAAGATGCTGAAGATCAGTTGGGT
GCACGAGTGGGTTACATCGAACTGGATCTCAACAGCGGTAAGATCCTTGAGAGTTTTCGCCCCGAAGAAC
GTTTTCCAATGATGAGCACTTTTAAAGTTCTGCTATGTGGCGCGGTATTATCCCGTATTGACGCCGGGCA
AGAGCAACTCGGTCGCCGCATACACTATTCTCAGAATGACTTGGTTGA
